Addgene plasmid #1730: pLionII
Purpose: (Empty Backbone) This is a 3rd generation lentiviral transfer vector (slightly lower titer, highest expression level) from Nolan lab's FELIX vector system
Depositing lab: Garry Nolan. Depositing organization: Stanford University.
Backbone
  Vector backbone: pLionII
  Backbone manufacturer: Nolan Lab
  Backbone size (bp): 7002
  Vector type: Lentiviral
Growth in bacteria
  Bacterial resistance: Ampicillin, 100 μg/mL
  Growth temperature: 37°C
  Growth strain: DH5alpha
  Copy number: Unknown
Gene/Insert
  Gene/Insert name: None
  Cloning method: Restriction Enzyme
  Sequencing primers: 5′ n/a; 3′ M13 reverse primer
Terms and licenses: Academic/Nonprofit Terms; Industry Terms: Not Available to Industry
Depositor comments: This is a transfer vector (slightly lower titer, highest expression level) from Nolan lab's FELIX vector system. The FELIX vector system consists of three plasmids - structural, envelope, and transfer vector - which are cotransfected into 293T cells to produce virus. The structural construct makes Gag-Pol and Rev (some variants also make Vif and A). Any envelope construct can be used for pseudotyping - VSV-G tends to give the highest efficiency and broadest host range. The transfer vector contains the viral LTRs and packaging signal. Any expression cassette (promoter and gene of interest) can be cloned into the vector. Inserts can be up to 8.5kB. Please note that the AflII site is not unique, as suggested by the plasmid map and full sequence information.
How to cite: pLionII was a gift from Garry Nolan (Addgene plasmid # 1730 ; http://n2t.net/addgene:1730 ; RRID:Addgene_1730)
