[The description below was written by a language model from this plasmid's Addgene catalogue record and pLannotate feature annotations shown in this document.]
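Description:
pLionII is an empty lentiviral transfer vector from the FELIX vector system, catalogued as a third-generation backbone and described as giving slightly lower titre but the highest expression level among the system's transfer vectors. The feature annotations show that the viral sequences derive from feline immunodeficiency virus (FIV). The plasmid is propagated in E. coli through a high-copy ColE1/pUC-type origin with ampicillin selection (AmpR under its own promoter). Remnants of pUC and pBluescript cloning vectors are also detected, including lac promoter/operator elements, MCS fragments and a partial f1 origin. The catalogue lists a backbone of 7,002 bp, whereas the sequenced record is 7,204 nt.

The viral cassette lies on the reverse strand. A CMV enhancer/promoter sits at its upstream end, positioned as expected for driving transcription of the vector genome in producer cells, although the FIV LTRs themselves were not annotated. Next come short FIV gag and pol fragments; the gag portion typically forms part of the extended packaging signal, and the depositor confirms that the vector carries LTRs and a packaging signal. A second, internal CMV enhancer/promoter follows, flanked by T7 promoters, and a small adjacent match labelled HIV-1 LTR may be an annotation artefact. Further downstream are an FIV env fragment, the region where the Rev-responsive element normally lies, a WPRE that enhances transcript expression, and a small rev fragment.

Virus is produced by cotransfecting 293T cells with this vector, a structural plasmid supplying Gag-Pol and Rev, and an envelope plasmid, with VSV-G favoured for efficiency and host range. Expression cassettes of up to about 8.5 kb are inserted by restriction cloning. The depositor notes that the AflII site is not unique, contrary to the plasmid map.
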