Features (pLannotate 1.2.2; 25 found; start..end, strand, type, name):
    272..321     -  misc_feature   bom (fragment): basis of mobility region from pBR322
    423..458     -  CDS            rop (fragment): Rop protein, which maintains plasmids at low copy number; rop
    553..657     +  promoter       AmpR promoter: bla
    658..1518    +  CDS            AmpR: β-lactamase; bla; confers resistance to ampicillin, carbenicillin, and related antibiotics
   1689..2277    +  rep_origin     ori: high-copy-number ColE1/pMB1/pBR322/pUC origin of replication
   2460..2552    +  CDS            lacI (fragment): lac repressor; lacI; The lac repressor binds to the lac operator to inhibit transcription in E. coli. This inhibition can be relieved by adding lactose or isopropyl-β-D-thiogalactopyranoside (IPTG).
   2565..2586    +  protein_bind   CAP binding site: CAP binding activates transcription in the presence of cAMP. E. coli catabolite activator protein
   2601..2631    +  promoter       lac promoter: promoter for the E. coli lac operon
   2639..2655    +  protein_bind   lac operator: The lac repressor binds to the lac operator to inhibit transcription in E. coli. This inhibition can be relieved by adding lactose or isopropyl-β-D-thiogalactopyranoside (IPTG). lac repressor encoded by lacI
   2692..2709    -  misc_feature   MCS (fragment): pUC18/19 multiple cloning site
   2898..2957    -  CDS            rev (fragment): REV_FIVSD - Experimental evidence at transcript level: Swiss-Prot protein existence level 2. Escorts unspliced or incompletely spliced viral pre-mRNAs (late transcripts) out of the nucleus of infected cells. These pre- mRNAs carry a recognition sequence called Rev responsive element (RRE) located in the env gene, that is not present in fully spliced viral mRNAs (early transcripts). This function is essential since most viral proteins are translated from unspliced or partially spliced pre-mRNAs which cannot exit the nucleus by the pathway used by fully processed cellular mRNAs (By similarity).
   2960..2989    -  misc_feature   MCS (fragment): pBluescript multiple cloning site
   2990..3578    -  misc_feature   WPRE: woodchuck hepatitis virus posttranscriptional regulatory element
   3761..4306    -  CDS            env (fragment): ENV_FIVPE - Protein inferred from homology: Swiss-Prot protein existence level 3. The transmembrane protein (TM) acts as a class I viral fusion protein. Under the current model, the protein has at least 3 conformational states: pre-fusion native state, pre-hairpin intermediate state, and post-fusion hairpin state. During viral and target cell membrane fusion, the coiled coil regions (heptad repeats) assume a trimer-of-hairpins structure, positioning the fusion peptide in close proximity to the C-terminal region of the ectodomain. The formation of this structure appears to drive apposition and
   4436..4454    -  promoter       T7 promoter: promoter for bacteriophage T7 RNA polymerase
   4470..4503    -  LTR            5' LTR (truncated) (fragment): truncated 5' long terminal repeat (LTR) from HIV-1
   4499..4702    -  promoter       CMV promoter: human cytomegalovirus (CMV) immediate early promoter
   4703..5082    -  enhancer       CMV enhancer: human cytomegalovirus immediate early enhancer
   5128..5146    -  promoter       T7 promoter: promoter for bacteriophage T7 RNA polymerase
   5241..5528    -  CDS            pol (fragment): POL_FIVPE - Experimental evidence at protein level: Swiss-Prot protein existence level 1. During replicative cycle of retroviruses, the reverse- transcribed viral DNA is integrated into the host chromosome by the viral integrase enzyme. RNase H activity is associated with the reverse transcriptase. From Feline immunodeficiency virus (isolate Petaluma) (FIV).
   5528..5779    -  CDS            gag (fragment): GAG_FIVPE - Experimental evidence at protein level: Swiss-Prot protein existence level 1. Nucleocapsid protein p13 encapsulates and protects viral dimeric unspliced (genomic) RNA. Binds these RNAs through its zinc fingers (By similarity). From Feline immunodeficiency virus (isolate Petaluma) (FIV).
   6209..6408    -  promoter       CMV promoter: human cytomegalovirus (CMV) immediate early promoter
   6410..6787    -  enhancer       CMV enhancer: human cytomegalovirus immediate early enhancer
   7000..7149    -  rep_origin     ori (fragment) (sequence partly withheld): high-copy-number ColE1/pMB1/pBR322/pUC origin of replication
   7146..271     +  rep_origin     f1 ori (fragment) (across the origin) (sequence partly withheld): f1 bacteriophage origin of replication; arrow indicates direction of (+) strand synthesis
>Addgene plasmid #1730 | pLionII | addgene full sequence | sequence record 228221 | Addgene NGS Result
[81 nt withheld, positions 1-81]
CCTTTGACGTTGGAGTCCACGTTCTTT
[37 nt withheld, positions 109-145]
ACTCTATCTCGGGCTATTCTTTTGATTTATAAGGGATTTTGCCGATTTCGGTCTATTGGTTAAAAAATGA
GCTGATTTAACAAAAATTTAACGCGAATTTTAACAAAATATTAACGTTTACAATTTTATGGTGCACTCTC
AGTACAATCTGCTCTGATGCCGCATAGTTAAGCCAGCCCCGACACCCGCCAACACCCGCTGACGCGCCCT
GACGGGCTTGTCTGCTCCCGGCATCCGCTTACAGACAAGCTGTGACCGTCTCCGGGAGCTGCATGTGTCA
GAGGTTTTCACCGTCATCACCGAAACGCGCGAGACGAAAGGGCCTCGTGATACGCCTATTTTTATAGGTT
AATGTCATGATAATAATGGTTTCTTAGACGTCAGGTGGCACTTTTCGGGGAAATGTGCGCGGAACCCCTA
TTTGTTTATTTTTCTAAATACATTCAAATATGTATCCGCTCATGAGACAATAACCCTGATAAATGCTTCA
ATAATATTGAAAAAGGAAGAGTATGAGTATTCAACATTTCCGTGTCGCCCTTATTCCCTTTTTTGCGGCA
TTTTGCCTTCCTGTTTTTGCTCACCCAGAAACGCTGGTGAAAGTAAAAGATGCTGAAGATCAGTTGGGTG
CACGAGTGGGTTACATCGAACTGGATCTCAACAGCGGTAAGATCCTTGAGAGTTTTCGCCCCGAAGAACG
TTTTCCAATGATGAGCACTTTTAAAGTTCTGCTATGTGGCGCGGTATTATCCCGTATTGACGCCGGGCAA
GAGCAACTCGGTCGCCGCATACACTATTCTCAGAATGACTTGGTTGAGTACTCACCAGTCACAGAAAAGC
ATCTTACGGATGGCATGACAGTAAGAGAATTATGCAGTGCTGCCATAACCATGAGTGATAACACTGCGGC
CAACTTACTTCTGACAACGATCGGAGGACCGAAGGAGCTAACCGCTTTTTTGCACAACATGGGGGATCAT
GTAACTCGCCTTGATCGTTGGGAACCGGAGCTGAATGAAGCCATACCAAACGACGAGCGTGACACCACGA
TGCCTGTAGCAATGGCAACAACGTTGCGCAAACTATTAACTGGCGAACTACTTACTCTAGCTTCCCGGCA
ACAATTAATAGACTGGATGGAGGCGGATAAAGTTGCAGGACCACTTCTGCGCTCGGCCCTTCCGGCTGGC
TGGTTTATTGCTGATAAATCTGGAGCCGGTGAGCGTGGGTCTCGCGGTATCATTGCAGCACTGGGGCCAG
ATGGTAAGCCCTCCCGTATCGTAGTTATCTACACGACGGGGAGTCAGGCAACTATGGATGAACGAAATAG
ACAGATCGCTGAGATAGGTGCCTCACTGATTAAGCATTGGTAACTGTCAGACCAAGTTTACTCATATATA
CTTTAGATTGATTTAAAACTTCATTTTTAATTTAAAAGGATCTAGGTGAAGATCCTTTTTGATAATCTCA
TGACCAAAATCCCTTAACGTGAGTTTTCGTTCCACTGAGCGTCAGACCCCGTAGAAAAGATCAAAGGATC
TTCTTGAGATCCTTTTTTTCTGCGCGTAATCTGCTGCTTGCAAACAAAAAAACCACCGCTACCAGCGGTG
GTTTGTTTGCCGGATCAAGAGCTACCAACTCTTTTTCCGAAGGTAACTGGCTTCAGCAGAGCGCAGATAC
CAAATACTGTTCTTCTAGTGTAGCCGTAGTTAGGCCACCACTTCAAGAACTCTGTAGCACCGCCTACATA
CCTCGCTCTGCTAATCCTGTTACCAGTGGCTGCTGCCAGTGGCGATAAGTCGTGTCTTACCGGGTTGGAC
TCAAGACGATAGTTACCGGATAAGGCGCAGCGGTCGGGCTGAACGGGGGGTTCGTGCACACAGCCCAGCT
TGGAGCGAACGACCTACACCGAACTGAGATACCTACAGCGTGAGCTATGAGAAAGCGCCACGCTTCCCGA
AGGGAGAAAGGCGGACAGGTATCCGGTAAGCGGCAGGGTCGGAACAGGAGAGCGCACGAGGGAGCTTCCA
GGGGGAAACGCCTGGTATCTTTATAGTCCTGTCGGGTTTCGCCACCTCTGACTTGAGCGTCGATTTTTGT
GATGCTCGTCAGGGGGGCGGAGCCTATGGAAAAACGCCAGCAACGCGGCCTTTTTACGGTTCCTGGCCTT
TTGCTGGCCTTTTGCTCACATGTTCTTTCCTGCGTTATCCCCTGATTCTGTGGATAACCGTATTACCGCC
TTTGAGTGAGCTGATACCGCTCGCCGCAGCCGAACGACCGAGCGCAGCGAGTCAGTGAGCGAGGAAGCGG
AAGAGCGCCCAATACGCAAACCGCCTCTCCCCGCGCGTTGGCCGATTCATTAATGCAGCTGGCACGACAG
GTTTCCCGACTGGAAAGCGGGCAGTGAGCGCAACGCAATTAATGTGAGTTAGCTCACTCATTAGGCACCC
CAGGCTTTACACTTTATGCTTCCGGCTCGTATGTTGTGTGGAATTGTGAGCGGATAACAATTTCACACAG
GAAACAGCTATGACCATGATTACGCCAAGCTTGCATGCCTGCAGTGCGAAGTTCTCGGCCCGGATTCCGA
GACCTCACAGGTAAAAAAGATTACACAGATACTCGACAGGGTTCAATCTCAAATATTTATTGTATCTGTG
GGAGCCTCAAGGGAGAACTCAAAAGTCCTCAACAAAGAGACTCCTCGAAGTTTCACAAAGCACTGGTTAC
CTAGGAGCTGATCAATCAGGCCTTCAGGGTTCCAATACTCATCCCAGTCCACCCTTTTTTCTTTTTTAGG
AGGTTCATCTTCAGGGGCCCCCCCTCGAGGTCGACGGTATCGATGCGGGGAGGCGGCCCAAAGGGAGATC
CGACTCGTCTGAGGGCGAAGGCGAAGACGCGGAAGAGGCCGCAGAGCCGGCAGCAGGCCGCGGGAAGGAA
GGTCCGCTGGATTGAGGGCCGAAGGGACGTAGCAGAAGGACGTCCCGCGCAGAATCCAGGTGGCAACACA
GGCGAGCAGCCAAGGAAAGGACGATGATTTCCCCGACAACACCACGGAATTGTCAGTGCCCAACAGCCGA
GCCCCTGTCCAGCAGCGGGCAAGGCAGGCGGCGATGAGTTCCGCCGTGGCAATAGGGAGGGGGAAAGCGA
AAGTCCCGGAAAGGAGCTGACAGGTGGTGGCAATGCCCCAACCAGTGGGGGTTGCGTCAGCAAACACAGT
GCACACCACGCCACGTTGCCTGACAACGGGCCACAACTCCTCATAAAGAGACAGCAACCAGGATTTATAC
AAGGAGGAGAAAATGAAAGCCATACGGGAAGCAATAGCATGATACAAAGGCATTAAAGCAGCGTATCCAC
ATAGCGTAAAAGGAGCAACATAGTTAAGAATACCAGTCAATCTTTCACAAATTTTGTAATCCAGAGGTTG
ATTATCGATAAGCTTGATTGAAGGCTTTCTTCTTTCTTCTTCTTCTTTGTCTTTTCCTTTTACCTTACAA
TACATACTTTATTAGTTTGATTTGATTCGAAATGGATTCATATGACATACCTTCCTCAAAGGGAAGAACT
CAGCACAGTATCTCCCTTATAAAATAAGTCTGAGATACTTCATCATTCCTCCTCTTTTTCAGACATGCCA
CATTGCCTACCATTTCTCCTCAATTCCATTTGTGGTTGTATTTCTTCTCCTTCTACTTCAGGCATTGCAA
TTACTGTGTATCCTAGTATCTTGTGGATACAATTTCTTATACAATCAACCAATGTAGGTAAACATAAAAT
CAATAATAACACTCCTAATCCTATTCCCAAGATACCTCCCAATAGTCCCTTTAAATATTGTGGAATATTT
CCTATCCATCTTACCCAATCTTCCCACTTTTGTAATTGTTGTATCCCTGTTTTCCCTTGTACATTATTTT
GTTCTATGTCCATTATTATTTCATAAAACTTTTGTTGTAAATCTTTTGTTTGGTTATACCATTCCCCCAA
AGTTATATTTCCATGATTCCATATTGTTTGATTTATAGTCATATTATACCTTGTCCACAACTCAAGAGGG
ATTTTGCAGAAGAATTGATTTTGATTACATCCTAATTCTTGCATAGCGAAAGCTGTATATAAAAATTTTT
CCATAGCTTCTACTTTTAATCCTATTACTAGCTTCTATTAGGCGCGCTAGACTCGAGCGGCCGCCACTGT
GCTGGATATCTGCAGAATTCCACCACACTGGACTAGTGGATCCGAGCTCGGTACCAAGCTTAAGTTTAAA
CGCTAGCCAGCTTGGGTCTCCCTATAGTGAGTCGTATTAATTTCGATAAGCCAGTAAGCAGTGGGTTCTC
TAGTTAGCCAGAGAGCTCTGCTTATATAGACCTCCCACCGTACACGCCTACCGCCCATTTGCGTCAATGG
GGCGGAGTTGTTACGACATTTTGGAAAGTCCCGTTGATTTTGGTGCCAAAACAAACTCCCATTGACGTCA
ATGGGGTGGAGACTTGGAAATCCCCGTGAGTCAAACCGCTATCCACGCCCATTGATGTACTGCCAAAACC
GCATCACCATGGTAATAGCGATGACTAATACGTAGATGTACTGCCAAGTAGGAAAGTCCCATAAGGTCAT
GTACTGGGCATAATGCCAGGCGGGCCATTTACCGTCATTGACGTCAATAGGGGGCGTACTTGGCATATGA
TACACTTGATGTACTGCCAAGTGGGCAGTTTACCGTAAATACTCCACCCATTGACGTCAATGGAAAGTCC
CTATTGGCGTTACTATGGGAACATACGTCATTATTGACGTCAATGGGCGGGGGTCGTTGGGCGGTCAGCC
AGGCGGGCCATTTACCGTAAGTTATGTAACGCGGAACTCCATATATGGGCTATGAACTAATGACCCCGTA
ATTGATTACTATTAATAACTAGTCAATAATCAATGTCAACGCGTATATCTGGCCCGTACATCGGGCCCGG
TACCCAATTCGCCCTATAGTGAGTCGTATTACGCGCGCCGTCATATTTAAAAGTCCTGCTACCGCAAAGA
CTTTTAATGTCACAATTTACATGTGGAATCAGGATATATATGGGCACAAATAATTTCTCAAGAAACTGCT
GACTGTACAGTTAAAGCTGTTTTACAATTGTTGAGTGCTCATAATGTTACTGAATTACAAACAGATAATG
GACCAAATTTTAAAAATCAAAAGATGGAAGGAGTTACCCACAAGAATTATTTTGCCATCAAAGTGTGTGC
AATCCATTTGCCAGATACCAGGCCCTATTTTCAATTGTCCTCCCACTTGTTCTCCTCTGATTCTGCATAC
TGGGCATTTTCGTCTTATCTCTTCTGCTACCATCTTAGGTAAATTAAATTCAGTCCTTAAGTAATTGCCA
TATCAATTTCTTTGCTAGATCCAAATTTTTCTCTTCTTTCTTGTAAATCGCAAATAACCAACCTTAGTTG
ATCTAAAGTCTCTGGTATATCACCAGGTTCTCGTCCTGTAGATACATTAGCCATTCTAATGGCCCATCTG
AAATTCCCTTCTCCAAATTTTTTACTCTTCCCCCCTACTCCTACAGCAACATTACTACATCTCTTAATGG
CCATTTTCCAATCTCGCCCCTGTCCATTCCCCATGTTGCTGTAGAATCTCTCCTACCTTGTTGACTGTCC
CTCGGCGAATCTCCTGGCTTGAAGGTCCGCGAAGAGTCACCAGATGTAATTTATCTGGGCCTTTAAACAA
TGACTTGATTATGAGCTCGAGTCTGCTTCACTAGAGATACTCACTGTTAGCAGCGTCTGCTACTGCTTCC
CTATTTAGGTCAGCAGGAGTTCTGCTTAACAGCTTTCTATTGCTCTAGCTTCACTTCCTCAATCACTCTC
AATCAAGTCCCTGTTCGGGCGCCAACTGCGAAGTTCTCGGCCCGGATTCCGAGACCTCACAGGTAAAAAA
GATTACACAGATACTCGACAGGGTTCAATCTCAAATATTTATTGTATCTGTGGGAGCCTCAAGGGAGAAC
TCAAAAGTCCTCAACAAAGAGACTCCTCGAAGTTTCACAGAGCTCTGCTTATATAGACCTCCCACCGTAC
ACGCCTACCGCCCATTTGCGTCAACGGGGCGGGGTTATTACGACATTTTGGAAAGTCCCGTTGATTTTGG
TGCCAAAACAAACTCCCATTGACGTCAATGGGGTGGAGACTTGGAAATCCCCGTGAGTCAAACCGCTATC
CACGCCCATTGGTGTACTGCCAAAACCGCATCACCATGGTAATAGCGATGACTAATACGTAGATGTACTG
CCAAGTAGGAAAGTCCCGTAAGGTCATGTACTGGGCATAATGCCAGGCGGGCCATTTACCGTCATTGACG
TCAATAGGGGGCGGACTTGGCATATGATACACTTGATGTACTGCCAAGTGGGCAGTTTACCGTAAATACT
CCACCCATTGACGTCAATGGAAAGTCCCTATTGGCGTTACTATGGGAACATACGTCATTATTGACGTCAA
TGGGCGGGGGTCGTTGGGCGGTCAGCCAGGCGGGCCATTTACCGTAAGTTATGTAACGCGGAACTCCATA
TATGGGCTATGAACTAATGACCCCGTAATTGATTACTATTAATAACTAGTCAATAATCAATGCCAACATG
GCGGTCATATTGGACATGAGCCAATATAAATGTACATATTATGATATAGATACAACGTATGCAATGGCCA
ATAGCCAATATTGATTTATGCTATATAACCAATGAATAATATGGCTAATGGCCAATATTGAAGATCTGTC
GAGCCATGTGAGCAAAAGGCCAGCAAAAGGCCAGGAACCGTAAAAAGGCCGCGTTGCTGGCGTTTTTCCA
TAGGCTCCGCCCCCCTGACGAGCATCACAAAAATCGACGCTCAAGTCAGAGGTGGCGAAACCCGACAGGA
CTATAAAGATACCAGGCGTTTCCCCCTGGAAGCTCCCTCGTGCGCTCTCCTGTTCCGACCCTGCCGCTTA
[59 nt withheld, positions 7146-7204]
