>Addgene plasmid #1730 | pLionII | addgene partial sequence | sequence record 16879 | 1730 with M13R
GCCCGGATTCCGAGACCTCACAGGTAAAAAAGATTACACAGATACTCGACAGGGTTCAATCTCAAATATT
TATTGTATCTGTGGGAGCCTCAAGGGAGAACTCAAAAGTCCTCAACAAAGAGACTCCTCGAAGTTTCACA
AAGCACTGGTTACCTAGGAGCTGATCAATCAGGCCTTCAGGGTTCCAATACTCATCCCAGTCCACCCTTT
TTTCTTTTTTAGGAGGTTCATCTTCAGGGGCCCCCCCTCGAGGTCGACGGTATCGATGCGGGGAGGCGGC
CCAAAGGGAGATCCGACTCGTCTGAGGGCGAAGGCGAAGACGCGGAAGAGGCCGCAGAGCCGGCAGCAGG
CCGCGGGAAGGAAGGTCCGCTGGATTGAGGGCCGAAGGGACGTAGCAGAAGGACGTCCCGCGCAGAATCC
AGGTGGCAACACAGGCGAGCAGCCAAGGAAAGGACGATGATTTCCCCGACAACACCACGGAATTGTCAGT
GCCCAACAGCCGAGCCCCTGTCCAGCAGCGGGCAAGGCAGGCGGCGATGAGTTCCGCCGTGGCAATAGGG
AGGGGGAAAGCGAAAGTCCCGGAAAGGAGCTGACAGGTGGTGGCAATGCCCCAACCAGTGGGGGTTGCGT
CAGCAAACACAGTGCACACCACGCCACGTTGCCTGACAACGGGCCACAACTCCTCATAAAGAGACAGCAA
CCAGGATTTATACAAGGAGGAGAANATGAAAGCCATACGGGAAGCAATAGCATGATACANAGGCATTAAA
GCAGCGTATCCACATAGCGTAAAAGGAGCAACATAGTTAAGAATACCAGTCAATCTTTCACAAATTTTGT
AATCC
